Addgene plasmid #116581: pHAGE-PIK3CG-R130Q
Purpose: Lentiviral expression of PIK3CG R130Q
Depositing lab: Gordon Mills & Kenneth Scott. Depositing organization: Baylor College of Medicine. Publication: Systematic Functional Annotation of Somatic Mutations in Cancer. Ng PK, Li J, Jeong KJ, Shao S, Chen H, Tsang YH, Sengupta S, Wang Z, Bhavana VH, Tran R, Soewito S, Minussi DC, Moreno D, Kong K, Dogruluk T, Lu H, Gao J, Tokheim C, Zhou DC, Johnson AM, Zeng J, Ip CKM, Ju Z, Wester M, Yu S, Li Y, Vellano CP, Schultz N, Karchin R, Ding L, Lu Y, Cheung LWT, Chen K, Shaw KR, Meric-Bernstam F, Scott KL, Yi S, Sahni N, Liang H, Mills GB. Cancer Cell. 2018 Mar 12;33(3):450-462.e10. doi: 10.1016/j.ccell.2018.01.021. PubMed 29533785.
Backbone
  Vector backbone: pHAGE
  Vector type: Lentiviral
Growth in bacteria
  Bacterial resistance: Ampicillin, 100 μg/mL
  Growth temperature: 37°C
  Growth strain: Stbl3
  Copy number: High Copy
Gene/Insert
  Gene/Insert name: PIK3CG
  Species: H. sapiens (human)
  Mutation: R130Q
  Entrez Gene: PIK3CG (a.k.a. IMD97, PI3CG, PI3K, PI3Kgamma, PIK3, p110gamma, p120-PI3K)
  Cloning method: Gateway Cloning
Terms and licenses: Academic/Nonprofit Terms; Industry Terms: Not Available to Industry
How to cite: pHAGE-PIK3CG-R130Q was a gift from Gordon Mills & Kenneth Scott (Addgene plasmid # 116581 ; http://n2t.net/addgene:116581 ; RRID:Addgene_116581)
