[The description below was written by a language model from this plasmid's Addgene catalogue record and pLannotate feature annotations shown in this document.]
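Description:
pHAGE-PIK3CG-R130Q is an HIV-1-based lentiviral expression plasmid of about 11.8 kb, built on the pHAGE backbone, that carries the human PIK3CG coding sequence with an R130Q substitution. PIK3CG encodes the p110γ catalytic subunit of phosphoinositide-3-kinase, which converts PtdIns(4,5)P2 to PIP3 and links G-protein coupled receptor signalling to AKT pathway activation. In bacteria the plasmid is maintained through a high-copy ColE1/pUC-type origin and selected by ampicillin resistance (β-lactamase).

The viral transfer cassette is bounded by a truncated 5' LTR and a self-inactivating ΔU3 3' LTR. It includes the Ψ packaging signal with a gag fragment, the Rev response element for nuclear export of the genomic RNA, and the cPPT/CTS element, which aids nuclear import of the proviral DNA. Internally, the constitutive human EF-1α promoter drives the PIK3CG open reading frame, which is flanked by attB1 and attB2 sites left by Gateway recombination. Downstream, an EMCV IRES directs translation of puromycin N-acetyltransferase from the same transcript, so transduced mammalian cells can be selected with puromycin. A WPRE follows to enhance transcript expression. A V5 epitope sequence is annotated after the attB2 site, but the record does not state whether it is fused in frame to the insert, so the protein should not be assumed to be tagged. The nef, lacI, SV40 and lac promoter fragments also annotated are backbone remnants.

The stated purpose is lentiviral expression of the R130Q mutant. The associated publication is a systematic functional annotation of somatic cancer mutations, which suggests use in comparing this variant's activity with other alleles in transduced cells.
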