Features (pLannotate 1.2.2; 30 found; start..end, strand, type, name):
    102..219     +  misc_feature   cPPT/CTS: central polypurine tract and central termination sequence of HIV-1
    267..1445    +  promoter       EF-1α promoter: strong constitutive promoter for human elongation factor EF-1α
   1466..1486    +  protein_bind   attB1: mutant version of attB; core recombination site for the Gateway® BP reaction BP Clonase™
   1492..4797    +  CDS            PIK3CG: PK3CG_HUMAN - Experimental evidence at protein level: Swiss-Prot protein existence level 1. Phosphoinositide-3-kinase (PI3K) that phosphorylates PtdIns(4,5)P2 (Phosphatidylinositol 4,5-bisphosphate) to generate phosphatidylinositol 3,4,5-trisphosphate (PIP3). PIP3 plays a key role by recruiting PH domain-containing proteins to the membrane, including AKT1 and PDPK1, activating signaling cascades involved in cell growth, survival, proliferation, motility and morphology. Links G-protein coupled receptor activation to PIP3 production. Involved in immune, inflammatory and allergic responses. Modul
   4802..4826    -  protein_bind   attB2: mutant version of attB; recombination site for the Gateway® BP reaction BP Clonase™
   4834..4852    +  promoter       T3 promoter: promoter for bacteriophage T3 RNA polymerase
   4878..4896    -  promoter       T7 promoter: promoter for bacteriophage T7 RNA polymerase
   4902..4920    -  protein_bind   attB4 (fragment): mutant version of attB; core recombination site for the Gateway® BP reaction BP Clonase™
   4976..5017    +  CDS            V5 tag: epitope tag from simian virus 5
   5143..5605    +  misc_feature   IRES: internal ribosome entry site (IRES) of the encephalomyocarditis virus (EMCV)
   5619..6216    +  CDS            PuroR (fragment): puromycin N-acetyltransferase; pac from Streptomyces; confers resistance to puromycin
   6232..6820    +  misc_feature   WPRE: woodchuck hepatitis virus posttranscriptional regulatory element
   6828..6893    +  CDS            nef (fragment): NEF_HV1Z2 - Experimental evidence at protein level: Swiss-Prot protein existence level 1. Extracellular Nef protein targets CD4(+) T-lymphocytes for apoptosis by interacting with CXCR4 surface receptors. From Human immunodeficiency virus type 1 group M subtype D (isolate Z2/CDC-Z34) (HIV-1).
   6895..7128    +  LTR            3' LTR (ΔU3): self-inactivating 3' long terminal repeat (LTR) from HIV-1
   7333..7437    +  promoter       AmpR promoter: bla
   7438..8298    +  CDS            AmpR: β-lactamase; bla; confers resistance to ampicillin, carbenicillin, and related antibiotics
   8469..9057    +  rep_origin     ori: high-copy-number ColE1/pMB1/pBR322/pUC origin of replication
   9240..9294    +  CDS            lacI (fragment): lac repressor; lacI; The lac repressor binds to the lac operator to inhibit transcription in E. coli. This inhibition can be relieved by adding lactose or isopropyl-β-D-thiogalactopyranoside (IPTG).
   9300..9393    +  rep_origin     SV40 ori (fragment): SV40 origin of replication
   9418..9455    +  CDS            lacI (fragment): lac repressor; lacI; The lac repressor binds to the lac operator to inhibit transcription in E. coli. This inhibition can be relieved by adding lactose or isopropyl-β-D-thiogalactopyranoside (IPTG).
   9468..9489    +  protein_bind   CAP binding site: CAP binding activates transcription in the presence of cAMP. E. coli catabolite activator protein
   9504..9534    +  promoter       lac promoter: promoter for the E. coli lac operon
   9538..9560    +  protein_bind   lac operator (fragment): The lac repressor binds to the lac operator to inhibit transcription in E. coli. This inhibition can be relieved by adding lactose or isopropyl-β-D-thiogalactopyranoside (IPTG). lac repressor encoded by lacI
   9592..9675    +  polyA_signal   SV40 poly(A) signal (fragment): SV40 polyadenylation signal
   9842..10171   +  CDS            nef (fragment): NEF_HV1BR - Experimental evidence at protein level: Swiss-Prot protein existence level 1. Extracellular Nef protein targets CD4(+) T-lymphocytes for apoptosis by interacting with CXCR4 surface receptors (PubMed:14990729). From Human immunodeficiency virus type 1 group M subtype B (isolate BRU/LAI) (HIV-1).
  10219..10476   +  LTR            5' LTR (truncated): truncated 5' long terminal repeat (LTR) from HIV-1
  10523..10648   +  misc_feature   HIV-1 Ψ: packaging signal of human immunodeficiency virus type 1
  10632..10970   +  CDS            HIV-1 gag (fragment): gag protein from human immunodeficiency virus 1; gag
  11145..11378   +  misc_feature   RRE: The Rev response element (RRE) of HIV-1 allows for Rev-dependent mRNA export from the nucleus to the cytoplasm.
  11755..57      +  CDS            Rev (fragment) (across the origin): human immunodeficiency virus 1 (HIV-1) Rev protein; rev; enhances nuclear export of unspliced and incompletely spliced viral mRNAs
>Addgene plasmid #116581 | pHAGE-PIK3CG-R130Q | addgene full sequence | sequence record 237715 | Addgene NGS Result
AGAAGAAGAAGGTGGAGAGAGAGACAGAGACAGATCCATTCGATTAGTGAACGGATCTCGACGGTATCGC
CGAATTCACAAATGGCAGTATTCATCCACAATTTTAAAAGAAAAGGGGGGATTGGGGGGTACAGTGCAGG
GGAAAGAATAGTAGACATAATAGCAACAGACATACAAACTAAAGAATTACAAAAACAAATTACAAAAATT
CAAAATTTTCGGGTTTATTACAGGGACAGCAGAGATCCAGTTTGGACTAGTCGTGAGGCTCCGGTGCCCG
TCAGTGGGCAGAGCGCACATCGCCCACAGTCCCCGAGAAGTTGGGGGGAGGGGTCGGCAATTGAACCGGT
GCCTAGAGAAGGTGGCGCGGGGTAAACTGGGAAAGTGATGTCGTGTACTGGCTCCGCCTTTTTCCCGAGG
GTGGGGGAGAACCGTATATAAGTGCAGTAGTCGCCGTGAACGTTCTTTTTCGCAACGGGTTTGCCGCCAG
AACACAGGTAAGTGCCGTGTGTGGTTCCCGCGGGCCTGGCCTCTTTACGGGTTATGGCCCTTGCGTGCCT
TGAATTACTTCCACCTGGCTGCAGTACGTGATTCTTGATCCCGAGCTTCGGGTTGGAAGTGGGTGGGAGA
GTTCGAGGCCTTGCGCTTAAGGAGCCCCTTCGCCTCGTGCTTGAGTTGAGGCCTGGCCTGGGCGCTGGGG
CCGCCGCGTGCGAATCTGGTGGCACCTTCGCGCCTGTCTCGCTGCTTTCGATAAGTCTCTAGCCATTTAA
AATTTTTGATGACCTGCTGCGACGCTTTTTTTCTGGCAAGATAGTCTTGTAAATGCGGGCCAAGATCTGC
ACACTGGTATTTCGGTTTTTGGGGCCGCGGGCGGCGACGGGGCCCGTGCGTCCCAGCGCACATGTTCGGC
GAGGCGGGGCCTGCGAGCGCGGCCACCGAGAATCGGACGGGGGTAGTCTCAAGCTGGCCGGCCTGCTCTG
GTGCCTGGCCTCGCGCCGCCGTGTATCGCCCCGCCCTGGGCGGCAAGGCTGGCCCGGTCGGCACCAGTTG
CGTGAGCGGAAAGATGGCCGCTTCCCGGCCCTGCTGCAGGGAGCTCAAAATGGAGGACGCGGCGCTCGGG
AGAGCGGGCGGGTGAGTCACCCACACAAAGGAAAAGGGCCTTTCCGTCCTCAGCCGTCGCTTCATGTGAC
TCCACGGAGTACCGGGCGCCGTCCAGGCACCTCGATTAGTTCTCGAGCTTTTGGAGTACGTCGTCTTTAG
GTTGGGGGGAGGGGTTTTATGCGATGGAGTTTCCCCACACTGAGTGGGTGGAGACTGAAGTTAGGCCAGC
TTGGCACTTGATGTAATTCTCCTTGGAATTTGCCCTTTTTGAGTTTGGATCTTGGTTCATTCTCAAGCCT
CAGACAGTGGTTCAAAGTTTTTTTCTTCCATTTCAGGTGTCGTGAAGCGGCCCTGCAGATATCAACAAGT
TTGTACAAAAAAGCAGGCACCATGGAGCTGGAGAACTATAAACAGCCCGTGGTGCTGAGAGAGGACAACT
GCCGAAGGCGCCGGAGGATGAAGCCGCGCAGTGCTGCGGCCAGCCTGTCCTCCATGGAGCTCATCCCCAT
CGAGTTCGTGCTGCCCACCAGCCAGCGCAAATGCAAGAGCCCCGAAACGGCGCTGCTGCACGTGGCCGGC
CACGGCAACGTGGAGCAGATGAAGGCCCAGGTGTGGCTGCGAGCGCTGGAGACCAGCGTGGCGGCGGACT
TCTACCACCGGCTGGGACCGCATCACTTCCTCCTGCTCTATCAGAAGAAGGGGCAGTGGTACGAGATCTA
CGACAAGTACCAGGTGGTGCAGACTCTGGACTGCCTGCGCTACTGGAAGGCCACGCACCAGAGCCCGGGC
CAGATCCACCTGGTGCAGCGGCACCCGCCCTCCGAGGAGTCCCAAGCCTTCCAGCGGCAGCTCACGGCGC
TGATTGGCTATGACGTCACTGACGTCAGCAACGTGCACGACGATGAGCTGGAGTTCACGCGCCGTGGCTT
GGTGACCCCGCGCATGGCGGAGGTGGCCAGCCGCGACCCCAAGCTCTACGCCATGCACCCGTGGGTGACG
TCCAAGCCCCTCCCGGAGTACCTGTGGAAGAAGATTGCCAACAACTGCATCTTCATCGTCATTCACCGCA
GCACCACCAGCCAGACCATTAAGGTCTCACCCGACGACACCCCCGGCGCCATCCTGCAGAGCTTCTTCAC
CAAGATGGCCAAGAAGAAATCTCTGATGGATATTCCCGAAAGCCAAAGCGAACAGGATTTTGTGCTGCGC
GTCTGTGGCCGGGATGAGTACCTGGTGGGCGAAACGCCCATCAAAAACTTCCAGTGGGTGAGGCACTGCC
TCAAGAACGGAGAAGAGATTCACGTGGTACTGGACACGCCTCCAGACCCGGCCCTAGACGAGGTGAGGAA
GGAAGAGTGGCCGCTGGTGGATGACTGCACGGGAGTCACCGGCTACCATGAGCAGCTTACCATCCACGGC
AAGGACCACGAGAGTGTGTTCACCGTGTCCCTGTGGGACTGCGACCGCAAGTTCAGGGTCAAGATCAGAG
GCATTGATATCCCCGTCCTGCCTCGGAACACCGACCTCACAGTTTTTGTAGAGGCAAACATCCAGCATGG
GCAACAAGTCCTTTGCCAAAGGAGAACCAGCCCCAAACCCTTCACAGAGGAGGTGCTGTGGAATGTGTGG
CTTGAGTTCAGTATCAAAATCAAAGACTTGCCCAAAGGGGCTCTACTGAACCTCCAGATCTACTGCGGTA
AAGCTCCAGCACTGTCCAGCAAGGCCTCTGCAGAGTCCCCCAGTTCTGAGTCCAAGGGCAAAGTTCAGCT
TCTCTATTATGTGAACCTGCTGCTGATAGACCACCGTTTCCTCCTGCGCCGTGGAGAATACGTCCTCCAC
ATGTGGCAGATATCTGGGAAGGGAGAAGACCAAGGAAGCTTCAATGCTGACAAACTCACGTCTGCAACTA
ACCCAGACAAGGAGAACTCAATGTCCATCTCCATTCTTCTGGACAATTACTGCCACCCGATAGCCCTGCC
TAAGCATCAGCCCACCCCTGACCCGGAAGGGGACCGGGTTCGAGCAGAAATGCCCAACCAGCTTCGCAAG
CAATTGGAGGCGATCATAGCCACTGATCCACTTAACCCTCTCACAGCAGAGGACAAAGAATTGCTCTGGC
ATTTTAGATACGAAAGCCTTAAGCACCCAAAAGCATATCCTAAGCTATTTAGTTCAGTGAAATGGGGACA
GCAAGAAATTGTGGCCAAAACATACCAATTGTTGGCCAGAAGGGAAGTCTGGGATCAAAGTGCTTTGGAT
GTTGGGTTAACAATGCAGCTCCTGGACTGCAACTTCTCAGATGAAAATGTAAGAGCCATTGCAGTTCAGA
AACTGGAGAGCTTGGAGGACGATGATGTTCTGCATTACCTTCTACAATTGGTCCAGGCTGTGAAATTTGA
ACCATACCATGATAGCGCCCTTGCCAGATTTCTGCTGAAGCGTGGTTTAAGAAACAAAAGAATTGGTCAC
TTTTTGTTTTGGTTCTTGAGAAGTGAGATAGCCCAGTCCAGACACTATCAGCAGAGGTTCGCTGTGATTC
TGGAAGCCTATCTGAGGGGCTGTGGCACAGCCATGCTGCACGACTTTACCCAACAAGTCCAAGTAATCGA
GATGTTACAAAAAGTCACCCTTGATATTAAATCGCTCTCTGCTGAAAAGTATGACGTCAGTTCCCAAGTT
ATTTCACAACTTAAACAAAAGCTTGAAAACCTGCAGAATTCTCAACTCCCCGAAAGCTTTAGAGTTCCAT
ATGATCCTGGACTGAAAGCAGGAGCGCTGGCAATTGAAAAATGTAAAGTAATGGCCTCCAAGAAAAAACC
ACTATGGCTTGAGTTTAAATGTGCCGATCCTACAGCCCTATCAAATGAAACAATTGGAATTATCTTTAAA
CATGGTGATGATCTGCGCCAAGACATGCTTATTTTACAGATTCTACGAATCATGGAGTCTATTTGGGAGA
CTGAATCTTTGGATCTATGCCTCCTGCCATATGGTTGCATTTCAACTGGTGACAAAATAGGAATGATCGA
GATTGTGAAAGACGCCACGACAATTGCCAAAATTCAGCAAAGCACAGTGGGCAACACGGGAGCATTTAAA
GATGAAGTCCTGAATCACTGGCTCAAAGAAAAATCCCCTACTGAAGAAAAGTTTCAGGCAGCAGTGGAGA
GATTTGTTTATTCCTGTGCAGGCTACTGTGTGGCAACCTTTGTTCTTGGAATAGGCGACAGACACAATGA
CAATATTATGATCACCGAGACAGGAAACCTATTTCATATTGACTTCGGGCACATTCTTGGGAATTACAAA
AGTTTCCTGGGCATTAATAAAGAGAGAGTGCCATTTGTGCTAACCCCTGACTTCCTCTTTGTGATGGGAA
CTTCTGGAAAGAAGACAAGCCCACACTTCCAGAAATTTCAGGACATCTGTGTTAAGGCTTATCTAGCCCT
TCGTCATCACACAAACCTACTGATCATCCTGTTCTCCATGATGCTGATGACAGGAATGCCCCAGTTAACA
AGCAAAGAAGACATTGAATATATCCGGGATGCCCTCACAGTGGGGAAAAATGAGGAGGATGCTAAAAAGT
ATTTTCTTGATCAGATCGAAGTTTGCAGAGACAAAGGATGGACTGTGCAGTTTAATTGGTTTCTACATCT
TGTTCTTGGCATCAAACAAGGAGAGAAACATTCAGCCTAGAACCCAGCTTTCTTGTACAAAGTGGTGATA
TCCAATTAACCCTCACTAAAGGAGTAAGTGTTAGATAGTATTGAATCCCTATAGTGAGTCGTATTACCAC
CCAACTTTTCTATACAAAGTGGTTGATATCCAGCACAGTGGCGGCCGCTCGAGTCTAGAGGGCCCGCGGT
TCGAAGGTAAGCCTATCCCTAACCCTCTCCTCGGTCTCGATTCTACGCGTACCGGTTAGTAATGAGATCC
CTCCCCCCCCCCTAACGTTACTGGCCGAAGCCGCTTGGAATAAGGCCGGTGTGCGTTTGTCTATATGTTA
TTTTCCACCATATTGCCGTCTTTTGGCAATGTGAGGGCCCGGAAACCTGGCCCTGTCTTCTTGACGAGCA
TTCCTAGGGGTCTTTCCCCTCTCGCCAAAGGAATGCAAGGTCTGTTGAATGTCGTGAAGGAAGCAGTTCC
TCTGGAAGCTTCTTGAAGACAAACAACGTCTGTAGCGACCCTTTGCAGGCAGCGGAACCCCCCACCTGGC
GACAGGTGCCTCTGCGGCCAAAAGCCACGTGTATAAGATACACCTGCAAAGGCGGCACAACCCCAGTGCC
ACGTTGTGAGTTGGATAGTTGTGGAAAGAGTCAAATGGCTCTCCTCAAGCGTATTCAACAAGGGGCTGAA
GGATGCCCAGAAGGTACCCCATTGTATGGGATCTGATCTGGGGCCTCGGTGCACATGCTTTACATGTGTT
TAGTCGAGGTTAAAAAAACGTCTAGGCCCCCCGAACCACGGGGACGTGGTTTTCCTTTGAAAAACACGAT
GATAATATGGCCACACATATGACCGAGTACAAGCCCACGGTGCGCCTCGCCACCCGCGACGACGTCCCCA
GGGCCGTACGCACCCTCGCCGCCGCGTTCGCCGACTACCCCGCCACGCGCCACACCGTCGATCCGGACCG
CCACATCGAGCGGGTCACCGAGCTGCAAGAACTCTTCCTCACGCGCGTCGGGCTCGACATCGGCAAGGTG
TGGGTCGCGGACGACGGCGCCGCGGTGGCGGTCTGGACCACGCCGGAGAGCGTCGAAGCGGGGGCGGTGT
TCGCCGAGATCGGCCCGCGCATGGCCGAGTTGAGCGGTTCCCGGCTGGCCGCGCAGCAACAGATGGAAGG
CCTCCTGGCGCCGCACCGGCCCAAGGAGCCCGCGTGGTTCCTGGCCACCGTCGGCGTCTCGCCCGACCAC
CAGGGCAAGGGTCTGGGCAGCGCCGTCGTGCTCCCCGGAGTGGAGGCGGCCGAGCGCGCCGGGGTGCCCG
CCTTCCTGGAGACCTCCGCGCCCCGCAACCTCCCCTTCTACGAGCGGCTCGGCTTCACCGTCACCGCCGA
CGTCGAGGTGCCCGAAGGACCGCGCACCTGGTGCATGACCCGCAAGCCCGGTGCCTAAATCGATAGATCC
TAATCAACCTCTGGATTACAAAATTTGTGAAAGATTGACTGGTATTCTTAACTATGTTGCTCCTTTTACG
CTATGTGGATACGCTGCTTTAATGCCTTTGTATCATGCTATTGCTTCCCGTATGGCTTTCATTTTCTCCT
CCTTGTATAAATCCTGGTTGCTGTCTCTTTATGAGGAGTTGTGGCCCGTTGTCAGGCAACGTGGCGTGGT
GTGCACTGTGTTTGCTGACGCAACCCCCACTGGTTGGGGCATTGCCACCACCTGTCAGCTCCTTTCCGGG
ACTTTCGCTTTCCCCCTCCCTATTGCCACGGCGGAACTCATCGCCGCCTGCCTTGCCCGCTGCTGGACAG
GGGCTCGGCTGTTGGGCACTGACAATTCCGTGGTGTTGTCGGGGAAATCATCGTCCTTTCCTTGGCTGCT
CGCCTGTGTTGCCACCTGGATTCTGCGCGGGACGTCCTTCTGCTACGTCCCTTCGGCCCTCAATCCAGCG
GACCTTCCTTCCCGCGGCCTGCTGCCGGCTCTGCGGCCTCTTCCGCGTCTTCGCCTTCGCCCTCAGACGA
GTCGGATCTCCCTTTGGGCCGCCTCCCCGCCTGAGATCCTTTAAGACCAATGACTTACAAGGCAGCTGTA
GATCTTAGCCACTTTTTAAAAGAAAAGGGGGGACTGGAAGGGCTAATTCACTCCCAACGAAGACAAGATC
TGCTTTTTGCTTGTACTGGGTCTCTCTGGTTAGACCAGATCTGAGCCTGGGAGCTCTCTGGCTAACTAGG
GAACCCACTGCTTAAGCCTCAATAAAGCTTGCCTTGAGTGCTTCAAGTAGTGTGTGCCCGTCTGTTGTGT
GACTCTGGTAACTAGAGATCCCTCAGACCCTTTTAGTCAGTGTGGAAAATCTCTAGCAGTAGTAGTTCAT
GTCATCTTATTATTCAGTATTTATAACTTGCAAAGAAATGAATATCAGAGAGTGAGAGGCCCGGGTTAAT
TAAGGAAAGGGCTAGATCATTCTTGAAGACGAAAGGGCCTCGTGATACGCCTATTTTTATAGGTTAATGT
CATGATAATAATGGTTTCTTAGACGTCAGGTGGCACTTTTCGGGGAAATGTGCGCGGAACCCCTATTTGT
TTATTTTTCTAAATACATTCAAATATGTATCCGCTCATGAGACAATAACCCTGATAAATGCTTCAATAAT
ATTGAAAAAGGAAGAGTATGAGTATTCAACATTTCCGTGTCGCCCTTATTCCCTTTTTTGCGGCATTTTG
CCTTCCTGTTTTTGCTCACCCAGAAACGCTGGTGAAAGTAAAAGATGCTGAAGATCAGTTGGGTGCACGA
GTGGGTTACATCGAACTGGATCTCAACAGCGGTAAGATCCTTGAGAGTTTTCGCCCCGAAGAACGTTTTC
CAATGATGAGCACTTTTAAAGTTCTGCTATGTGGCGCGGTATTATCCCGTGTTGACGCCGGGCAAGAGCA
ACTCGGTCGCCGCATACACTATTCTCAGAATGACTTGGTTGAGTACTCACCAGTCACAGAAAAGCATCTT
ACGGATGGCATGACAGTAAGAGAATTATGCAGTGCTGCCATAACCATGAGTGATAACACTGCGGCCAACT
TACTTCTGACAACGATCGGAGGACCGAAGGAGCTAACCGCTTTTTTGCACAACATGGGGGATCATGTAAC
TCGCCTTGATCGTTGGGAACCGGAGCTGAATGAAGCCATACCAAACGACGAGCGTGACACCACGATGCCT
GTAGCAATGGCAACAACGTTGCGCAAACTATTAACTGGCGAACTACTTACTCTAGCTTCCCGGCAACAAT
TAATAGACTGGATGGAGGCGGATAAAGTTGCAGGACCACTTCTGCGCTCGGCCCTTCCGGCTGGCTGGTT
TATTGCTGATAAATCTGGAGCCGGTGAGCGTGGGTCTCGCGGTATCATTGCAGCACTGGGGCCAGATGGT
AAGCCCTCCCGTATCGTAGTTATCTACACGACGGGGAGTCAGGCAACTATGGATGAACGAAATAGACAGA
TCGCTGAGATAGGTGCCTCACTGATTAAGCATTGGTAACTGTCAGACCAAGTTTACTCATATATACTTTA
GATTGATTTAAAACTTCATTTTTAATTTAAAAGGATCTAGGTGAAGATCCTTTTTGATAATCTCATGACC
AAAATCCCTTAACGTGAGTTTTCGTTCCACTGAGCGTCAGACCCCGTAGAAAAGATCAAAGGATCTTCTT
GAGATCCTTTTTTTCTGCGCGTAATCTGCTGCTTGCAAACAAAAAAACCACCGCTACCAGCGGTGGTTTG
TTTGCCGGATCAAGAGCTACCAACTCTTTTTCCGAAGGTAACTGGCTTCAGCAGAGCGCAGATACCAAAT
ACTGTTCTTCTAGTGTAGCCGTAGTTAGGCCACCACTTCAAGAACTCTGTAGCACCGCCTACATACCTCG
CTCTGCTAATCCTGTTACCAGTGGCTGCTGCCAGTGGCGATAAGTCGTGTCTTACCGGGTTGGACTCAAG
ACGATAGTTACCGGATAAGGCGCAGCGGTCGGGCTGAACGGGGGGTTCGTGCACACAGCCCAGCTTGGAG
CGAACGACCTACACCGAACTGAGATACCTACAGCGTGAGCTATGAGAAAGCGCCACGCTTCCCGAAGGGA
GAAAGGCGGACAGGTATCCGGTAAGCGGCAGGGTCGGAACAGGAGAGCGCACGAGGGAGCTTCCAGGGGG
AAACGCCTGGTATCTTTATAGTCCTGTCGGGTTTCGCCACCTCTGACTTGAGCGTCGATTTTTGTGATGC
TCGTCAGGGGGGCGGAGCCTATGGAAAAACGCCAGCAACGCGGCCTTTTTACGGTTCCTGGCCTTTTGCT
GGCCTTTTGCTCACATGTTCTTTCCTGCGTTATCCCCTGATTCTGTGGATAACCGTATTACCGCCTTTGA
GTGAGCTGATACCGCTCGCCGCAGCCGAACGACCGAGCGCAGCGAGTCAGTGAGCGAGGAAGCGGAAGAG
CGCCCAATACGCAAACCGCCTCTCCCCGCGCGTTGGCCGATTCATTAATGCAGCAAGCTCATGGCTGACT
AATTTTTTTTATTTATGCAGAGGCCGAGGCCGCCTCGGCCTCTGAGCTATTCCAGAAGTAGTGAGGAGGC
TTTTTTGGAGGCCTAGGCTTTTGCAAAAAGCTCCCCGTGGCACGACAGGTTTCCCGACTGGAAAGCGGGC
AGTGAGCGCAACGCAATTAATGTGAGTTAGCTCACTCATTAGGCACCCCAGGCTTTACACTTTATGCTTC
CGGCTCGTATGTTGTGTGGAATTGTGAGCGGATAACAATTTCACACAGGAAACAGCTATGACATGATTAC
GAATTTCACAAATAAAGCATTTTTTTCACTGCATTCTAGTTGTGGTTTGTCCAAACTCATCAATGTATCT
TATCATGTCTGGATCAACTGGATAACTCAAGCTAACCAAAATCATCCCAAACTTCCCACCCCATACCCTA
TTACCACTGCCAATTACCTGTGGTTTCATTTACTCTAAACCTGTGATTCCTCTGAATTATTTTCATTTTA
AAGAAATTGTATTTGTTAAATATGTACTACAAACTTAGTAGTTGGAAGGGCTAATTCACTCCCAAAGAAG
ACAAGATATCCTTGATCTGTGGATCTACCACACACAAGGCTACTTCCCTGATTAGCAGAACTACACACCA
GGGCCAGGGGTCAGATATCCACTGACCTTTGGATGGTGCTACAAGCTAGTACCAGTTGAGCCAGATAAGG
TAGAAGAGGCCAATAAAGGAGAGAACACCAGCTTGTTACACCCTGTGAGCCTGCATGGGATGGATGACCC
GGAGAGAGAAGTGTTAGAGTGGAGGTTTGACAGCCGCCTAGCATTTCATCACGTGGCCCGAGAGCTGCAT
CCGGAGTACTTCAAGAACTGCTGATATCGAGCTTGCTACAAGGGACTTTCCGCTGGGGACTTTCCAGGGA
GGCGTGGCCTGGGCGGGACTGGGGAGTGGCGAGCCCTCAGATCCTGCATATAAGCAGCTGCTTTTTGCCT
GTACTGGGTCTCTCTGGTTAGACCAGATCTGAGCCTGGGAGCTCTCTGGCTAACTAGGGAACCCACTGCT
TAAGCCTCAATAAAGCTTGCCTTGAGTGCTTCAAGTAGTGTGTGCCCGTCTGTTGTGTGACTCTGGTAAC
TAGAGATCCCTCAGACCCTTTTAGTCAGTGTGGAAAATCTCTAGCAGTGGCGCCCGAACAGGGACTTGAA
AGCGAAAGGGAAACCAGAGGAGCTCTCTCGACGCAGGACTCGGCTTGCTGAAGCGCGCACGGCAAGAGGC
GAGGGGCGGCGACTGGTGAGTACGCCAAAAATTTTGACTAGCGGAGGCTAGAAGGAGAGAGATGGGTGCG
AGAGCGTCAGTATTAAGCGGGGGAGAATTAGATCGCGATGGGAAAAAATTCGGTTAAGGCCAGGGGGAAA
GAAAAAATATAAATTAAAACATATAGTATGGGCAAGCAGGGAGCTAGAACGATTCGCAGTTAATCCTGGC
CTGTTAGAAACATCAGAAGGCTGTAGACAAATACTGGGACAGCTACAACCATCCCTTCAGACAGGATCAG
AAGAACTTAGATCATTATATAATACAGTAGCAACCCTCTATTGTGTGCATCAAAGGATAGAGATAAAAGA
CACCAAGGAAGCTTTAGACAAGATAGAGGAAGAGCAAAACAAAAGTAAGACCACCGCACAGCAAGCGGCC
GGCCGCTGATCTTCAGACCTGGAGGAGGAGATATGAGGGACAATTGGAGAAGTGAATTATATAAATATAA
AGTAGTAAAAATTGAACCATTAGGAGTAGCACCCACCAAGGCAAAGAGAAGAGTGGTGCAGAGAGAAAAA
AGAGCAGTGGGAATAGGAGCTTTGTTCCTTGGGTTCTTGGGAGCAGCAGGAAGCACTATGGGCGCAGCGT
CAATGACGCTGACGGTACAGGCCAGACAATTATTGTCTGGTATAGTGCAGCAGCAGAACAATTTGCTGAG
GGCTATTGAGGCGCAACAGCATCTGTTGCAACTCACAGTCTGGGGCATCAAGCAGCTCCAGGCAAGAATC
CTGGCTGTGGAAAGATACCTAAAGGATCAACAGCTCCTGGGGATTTGGGGTTGCTCTGGAAAACTCATTT
GCACCACTGCTGTGCCTTGGAATGCTAGTTGGAGTAATAAATCTCTGGAACAGATTTGGAATCACACGAC
CTGGATGGAGTGGGACAGAGAAATTAACAATTACACAAGCTTAATATACTCCTTAATTGAAGAATCGCAA
AACCAGCAAGAAAAGAATGAACAAGAATTATTGGAATTAGATAAATGGGCAAGTTTGTGGAATTGGTTTA
ACATAACAAATTGGCTGTGGTATATAAAATTATTCATAATGATAGTAGGAGGCTTGGTAGGTTTAAGAAT
AGTTTTTGCTGTACTTTCTATAGTGAATAGAGTTAGGCAGGGATATTCACCATTATCGTTTCAGACCCAC
CTCCCAACCCCGAGGGGACCCGACAGGCCCGAAGGAAT
