>Addgene plasmid #116581 | pHAGE-PIK3CG-R130Q | depositor partial sequence | sequence record 219456 | insert
ATGGAGCTGGAGAACTATAAACAGCCCGTGGTGCTGAGAGAGGACAACTGCCGAAGGCGCCGGAGGATGA
AGCCGCGCAGTGCTGCGGCCAGCCTGTCCTCCATGGAGCTCATCCCCATCGAGTTCGTGCTGCCCACCAG
CCAGCGCAAATGCAAGAGCCCCGAAACGGCGCTGCTGCACGTGGCCGGCCACGGCAACGTGGAGCAGATG
AAGGCCCAGGTGTGGCTGCGAGCGCTGGAGACCAGCGTGGCGGCGGACTTCTACCACCGGCTGGGACCGC
ATCACTTCCTCCTGCTCTATCAGAAGAAGGGGCAGTGGTACGAGATCTACGACAAGTACCAGGTGGTGCA
GACTCTGGACTGCCTGCGCTACTGGAAGGCCACGCACCAGAGCCCGGGCCAGATCCACCTGGTGCAGCGG
CACCCGCCCTCCGAGGAGTCCCAAGCCTTCCAGCGGCAGCTCACGGCGCTGATTGGCTATGACGTCACTG
ACGTCAGCAACGTGCACGACGATGAGCTGGAGTTCACGCGCCGTGGCTTGGTGACCCCGCGCATGGCGGA
GGTGGCCAGCCGCGACCCCAAGCTCTACGCCATGCACCCGTGGGTGACGTCCAAGCCCCTCCCGGAGTAC
CTGTGGAAGAAGATTGCCAACAACTGCATCTTCATCGTCATTCACCGCAGCACCACCAGCCAGACCATTA
AGGTCTCACCCGACGACACCCCCGGCGCCATCCTGCAGAGCTTCTTCACCAAGATGGCCAAGAAGAAATC
TCTGATGGATATTCCCGAAAGCCAAAGCGAACAGGATTTTGTGCTGCGCGTCTGTGGCCGGGATGAGTAC
CTGGTGGGCGAAACGCCCATCAAAAACTTCCAGTGGGTGAGGCACTGCCTCAAGAACGGAGAAGAGATTC
ACGTGGTACTGGACACGCCTCCAGACCCGGCCCTAGACGAGGTGAGGAAGGAAGAGTGGCCGCTGGTGGA
TGACTGCACGGGAGTCACCGGCTACCATGAGCAGCTTACCATCCACGGCAAGGACCACGAGAGTGTGTTC
ACCGTGTCCCTGTGGGACTGCGACCGCAAGTTCAGGGTCAAGATCAGAGGCATTGATATCCCCGTCCTGC
CTCGGAACACCGACCTCACAGTTTTTGTAGAGGCAAACATCCAGCATGGGCAACAAGTCCTTTGCCAAAG
GAGAACCAGCCCCAAACCCTTCACAGAGGAGGTGCTGTGGAATGTGTGGCTTGAGTTCAGTATCAAAATC
AAAGACTTGCCCAAAGGGGCTCTACTGAACCTCCAGATCTACTGCGGTAAAGCTCCAGCACTGTCCAGCA
AGGCCTCTGCAGAGTCCCCCAGTTCTGAGTCCAAGGGCAAAGTTCAGCTTCTCTATTATGTGAACCTGCT
GCTGATAGACCACCGTTTCCTCCTGCGCCGTGGAGAATACGTCCTCCACATGTGGCAGATATCTGGGAAG
GGAGAAGACCAAGGAAGCTTCAATGCTGACAAACTCACGTCTGCAACTAACCCAGACAAGGAGAACTCAA
TGTCCATCTCCATTCTTCTGGACAATTACTGCCACCCGATAGCCCTGCCTAAGCATCAGCCCACCCCTGA
CCCGGAAGGGGACCGGGTTCGAGCAGAAATGCCCAACCAGCTTCGCAAGCAATTGGAGGCGATCATAGCC
ACTGATCCACTTAACCCTCTCACAGCAGAGGACAAAGAATTGCTCTGGCATTTTAGATACGAAAGCCTTA
AGCACCCAAAAGCATATCCTAAGCTATTTAGTTCAGTGAAATGGGGACAGCAAGAAATTGTGGCCAAAAC
ATACCAATTGTTGGCCAGAAGGGAAGTCTGGGATCAAAGTGCTTTGGATGTTGGGTTAACAATGCAGCTC
CTGGACTGCAACTTCTCAGATGAAAATGTAAGAGCCATTGCAGTTCAGAAACTGGAGAGCTTGGAGGACG
ATGATGTTCTGCATTACCTTCTACAATTGGTCCAGGCTGTGAAATTTGAACCATACCATGATAGCGCCCT
TGCCAGATTTCTGCTGAAGCGTGGTTTAAGAAACAAAAGAATTGGTCACTTTTTGTTTTGGTTCTTGAGA
AGTGAGATAGCCCAGTCCAGACACTATCAGCAGAGGTTCGCTGTGATTCTGGAAGCCTATCTGAGGGGCT
GTGGCACAGCCATGCTGCACGACTTTACCCAACAAGTCCAAGTAATCGAGATGTTACAAAAAGTCACCCT
TGATATTAAATCGCTCTCTGCTGAAAAGTATGACGTCAGTTCCCAAGTTATTTCACAACTTAAACAAAAG
CTTGAAAACCTGCAGAATTCTCAACTCCCCGAAAGCTTTAGAGTTCCATATGATCCTGGACTGAAAGCAG
GAGCGCTGGCAATTGAAAAATGTAAAGTAATGGCCTCCAAGAAAAAACCACTATGGCTTGAGTTTAAATG
TGCCGATCCTACAGCCCTATCAAATGAAACAATTGGAATTATCTTTAAACATGGTGATGATCTGCGCCAA
GACATGCTTATTTTACAGATTCTACGAATCATGGAGTCTATTTGGGAGACTGAATCTTTGGATCTATGCC
TCCTGCCATATGGTTGCATTTCAACTGGTGACAAAATAGGAATGATCGAGATTGTGAAAGACGCCACGAC
AATTGCCAAAATTCAGCAAAGCACAGTGGGCAACACGGGAGCATTTAAAGATGAAGTCCTGAATCACTGG
CTCAAAGAAAAATCCCCTACTGAAGAAAAGTTTCAGGCAGCAGTGGAGAGATTTGTTTATTCCTGTGCAG
GCTACTGTGTGGCAACCTTTGTTCTTGGAATAGGCGACAGACACAATGACAATATTATGATCACCGAGAC
AGGAAACCTATTTCATATTGACTTCGGGCACATTCTTGGGAATTACAAAAGTTTCCTGGGCATTAATAAA
GAGAGAGTGCCATTTGTGCTAACCCCTGACTTCCTCTTTGTGATGGGAACTTCTGGAAAGAAGACAAGCC
CACACTTCCAGAAATTTCAGGACATCTGTGTTAAGGCTTATCTAGCCCTTCGTCATCACACAAACCTACT
GATCATCCTGTTCTCCATGATGCTGATGACAGGAATGCCCCAGTTAACAAGCAAAGAAGACATTGAATAT
ATCCGGGATGCCCTCACAGTGGGGAAAAATGAGGAGGATGCTAAAAAGTATTTTCTTGATCAGATCGAAG
TTTGCAGAGACAAAGGATGGACTGTGCAGTTTAATTGGTTTCTACATCTTGTTCTTGGCATCAAACAAGG
AGAGAAACATTCAGCCTAA
